Addgene plasmid #32056: pMLS7
Purpose: (Empty Backbone) Vector optimized for constitutive gene expression in Burkholderia genus and related bacteria
Depositing lab: Miguel Valvano. Depositing organization: University of Western Ontario. Publication: Construction and evaluation of plasmid vectors optimized for constitutive and regulated gene expression in Burkholderia cepacia complex isolates. Lefebre MD, Valvano MA. Appl Environ Microbiol. 2002 Dec;68(12):5956-64. 10.1128/AEM.68.12.5956-5964.2002 PubMed 12450816.
Backbone
  Vector backbone: pME6000
  Vector type: Bacterial Expression
  Promoter: Ps7 promoter, originated from Paraburkholderia xenovorans LB400
Growth in bacteria
  Bacterial resistance: Trimethoprim, 50 μg/mL
  Growth temperature: 37°C
  Growth strain: DH5alpha
  Copy number: Low Copy
Gene/Insert
  Cloning method: Restriction Enzyme
  Sequencing primers: 5′ AGCTGGCAACCAATTAGC; 3′ pBAD reverse
Terms and licenses: Academic/Nonprofit Terms; Industry Terms: Not Available to Industry
How to cite: pMLS7 was a gift from Miguel Valvano (Addgene plasmid # 32056 ; http://n2t.net/addgene:32056 ; RRID:Addgene_32056)
