[The description below was written by a language model from this plasmid's Addgene catalogue record and pLannotate feature annotations shown in this document.]
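Description:
pMLS7 is an empty bacterial expression backbone, derived from pME6000, intended for constitutive expression of cloned genes in Burkholderia species and related bacteria. It replicates from the broad-host-range pBBR1 origin together with the pBBR1 Rep protein it requires, which lets the plasmid be maintained both in E. coli cloning strains and in non-enteric Gram-negative hosts; the record lists it as low copy. Selection is by trimethoprim, conferred by a plasmid-type dihydrofolate reductase gene (dhfrIIb) that sits downstream of a class 1 integron Pc promoter and attI-type leader, an arrangement that suggests the marker was taken from an integron cassette. Short fragments of kanamycin, chloramphenicol and tetracycline resistance genes, a cat promoter and a piece of a Tn903 transposition gene are also detected. These appear to be non-functional remnants of earlier construction steps rather than usable markers.

The expression region is driven by the Ps7 promoter, recorded as originating from Paraburkholderia xenovorans LB400. The automated annotation does not label this promoter, but it does call an rpsL-like (ribosomal protein S12) coding sequence immediately upstream of the cloning region, consistent with a ribosomal protein operon fragment, although the record does not explain it. Genes are inserted by restriction cloning into a partial pUC18/19-type polylinker, which is followed by a 5S rRNA segment and the E. coli rrnB T1 and T2 terminators to stop read-through transcription. Two sequence records are available, a sequencing-derived one of 6,180 nt and a depositor one of 6,124 nt. They show the same feature order with only small coordinate differences. The vector is typically used for complementation or constitutive overexpression studies in Burkholderia cepacia complex isolates.
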