Features (pLannotate 1.2.2; 15 found; start..end, strand, type, name):
    205..249     +  misc_feature   MCS (fragment): pUC18/19 multiple cloning site
    333..448     +  ncRNA          5S rRNA: Accession: RF00001 - 5S ribosomal RNA
    452..538     +  terminator     rrnB T1 terminator: Escherichia coli rrnB; transcription terminator T1 from the E. coli rrnB gene
    630..657     +  terminator     rrnB T2 terminator: transcription terminator T2 from the E. coli rrnB gene
    824..970     -  CDS            TRA2_ECOLX (fragment): Protein predicted: Swiss-Prot protein existence level 4. Required for transposition of transposon Tn903. From Escherichia coli.
   1111..1376    -  CDS            KanR (fragment): aminoglycoside phosphotransferase; aph(3')-Ia; confers resistance to kanamycin
   1376..1510    -  CDS            CmR (fragment): chloramphenicol acetyltransferase; cat; confers resistance to chloramphenicol
   1511..1613    -  promoter       cat promoter: promoter of the E. coli cat gene encoding chloramphenicol acetyltransferase
   3006..3777    +  rep_origin     pBBR1 oriV: replication origin of the broad-host-range plasmid pBBR1 from Bordetella bronchiseptica; requires the pBBR1 Rep protein for replication
   3778..4440    +  CDS            pBBR1 Rep: replication protein for the broad-host-range plasmid pBBR1 from Bordetella bronchiseptica
   4501..4570    +  CDS            TcR (fragment): tetracycline efflux protein; tet; confers resistance to tetracycline
   4892..5128    -  CDS            TpR: E. coli plasmid-associated dihydrofolate reductase; dhfrIIb from plasmid R388; confers resistance to trimethoprim
   5210..5276    -  ncRNA          AAC AAD leader (fragment): Accession: RF02912 - putative aminoglycoside riboswitch / attI site
   5454..5482    -  promoter       Pc promoter: intI1 (promoter lies within the coding sequence); class 1 integron promoter
   5801..6172    +  CDS            rpsL: RS12_ECOLI - Also known as strA. Experimental evidence at protein level: Swiss-Prot protein existence level 1. Cryo-EM studies suggest that S12 contacts the EF-Tu bound tRNA in the A-site during codon-recognition. This contact is most likely broken as the aminoacyl-tRNA moves into the peptidyl transferase center in the 50S subunit. From Escherichia coli (strain K12).
>Addgene plasmid #32056 | pMLS7 | addgene full sequence | sequence record 220094 | Addgene NGS Result
AGCTGGCAACCAATTAGCCGGTCAGTAGTTTCAGGTCGCCTGCAAAGGCGGTAATAGCGGTGGTGCCGGA
ATCGCCGGTGCTGTCGAGTAAGTGGTCACCCGACCAGGCTGGTAAGTCGTTAGGGATGAATCGGGTTAGT
TGGTGGCCGCGGGGCTAAAAGTTAGCTCCAACTGAAAAGTTAAAGGAAGAAACGAATTCACCATGGTACC
CGGGGATCCTCTAGAGTCGACCTGCAGGCATGCAAGCTTGGCTGTTTTGGCGGATGAGAGAAGATTTTCA
GCCTGATACAGATTAAATCAGAACGCAGAAGCGGTCTGATAAAACAGAATTTGCCTGGCGGCAGTAGCGC
GGTGGTCCCACCTGACCCCATGCCGAACTCAGAAGTGAAACGCCGTAGCGCCGATGGTAGTGTGGGGTCT
CCCCATGCGAGAGTAGGGAACTGCCAGGCATCAAATAAAACGAAAGGCTCAGTCGAAAGACTGGGCCTTT
CGTTTTATCTGTTGTTTGTCGGTGAACGCTCTCCTGAGTAGGACAAATCCGCCGGGAGCGGATTTGAACG
TTGCGAAGCAACGGCCCGGAGGGTGGCGGGCAGGACGCCCGCCATAAACTGCCAGGCATCAAATTAAGCA
GAAGGCCATCCTGACGGATGGCCTTTTTGCGTTTCTACAAACTCTCCACTCACTACAGCAGAGCCATTTA
AACAACATCCCCTCCCCCTTTCCACCGCGTCAGACGCCCGTAGCAGCCCGCTACGGGCTTTTTCATGCCC
TGCCCTAGCGTCCAAGCCTCACGGCCGCGCTCGGCCTCTCTGGCGGCCTTCTGGCGCTGAGGTCTGCCTC
GTGAAGAAGGTGTTGCTGACTCATACCAGGCCTGAATCGCCCCATCATCCAGCCAGAAAGTGAGGGAGCC
ACGGTTGATGAGAGCTTTGTTGTAGGTGGACCAGTTGGTGATTTTGAACTTTTGCTTTGCCACGGAACGG
TCTGCGTTGTCGGGAAGATGCGTGATCTGATCCTTCAACTCAGCAAAAGTTCGATTTATTCAACAAAGCC
GCCGTCCCGTCAAGTCAGCGTAATGCTCTGCCAGTGTTACAACCAATTAACCAATTCTGATTAGAAAAAC
TCATCGAGCATCAAATGAAACTGCAATTTATTCATATCAGGATTATCAATACCATATTTTTGAAAAAGCC
GTTTCTGTAATGAAGGAGAAAACTCACCGAGGCAGTTCCATAGGATGGCAAGATCCTGGTATCGGTCTGC
GATTCCGACTCGTCCAACATCAATACAACCTATTAATTTCCCCTCGTCAAAAATAAGGTTATCAAGTGAG
AAATCACCATGAGTGACGACTGAATCCGGTGAGAATGGCAAAAGCTAAAAAGGCCGTAATATCCAGCTGA
ACGGTCTGGTTATAGGTACATTGAGCAACTGACTGAAATGCCTCAAAATGTTCTTTACGATGCCATTGGG
ATATATCAACGGTGGTATATCCAGTGATTTTTTTCTCCATTTTAGCTTCCTTAGCTCCTGAAAATCTCGA
TAACTCAAAAAATACGCCCGGTAGTGATCTTATTTCATTATGGTGAAAGTTGGAACCTCTTACGTGCCGA
TCAACGTCTCATTTTCGCCAAAAGTTGGCCCAGGGCTTCCCGGTATCAACAGGGACACCAGGATTTATTT
ATTCTGCGAAGTGATCTTCCGTCACAGGTATTTATTCGAAGACGAAAGGGCCTCGTGATACGCCTATTTT
TATAGGTTAATGTCATGATAATAATGGTTTCTTAGACGTCAGGTGGCACTTTTCGGGGAAATGTGCGCGC
CCGCGTTCCTGCTGGCGCTGGGCCTGTTTCTGGCGCTGGACTTCCCGCTGTTCCGTCAGCAGCTTTTCGC
CCACGGCCTTGATGATCGCGGCGGCCTTGGCCTGCATATCCCGATTCAACGGCCCCAGGGCGTCCAGAAC
GGGCTTCAGGCGCTCCCGAAGGTCTCGGGCCGTCTCTTGGGCTTGATCGGCCTTCTTGCGCATCTCACGC
GCTCCTGCGGCGGCCTGTAGGGCAGGCTCATACCCCTGCCGAACCGCTTTTGTCAGCCGGTCGGCCACGG
CTTCCGGCGTCTCAACGCGCTTTGAGATTCCCAGCTTTTCGGCCAATCCCTGCGGTGCATAGGCGCGTGG
CTCGACCGCTTGCGGGCTGATGGTGACGTGGCCCACTGGTGGCCGCTCCAGGGCCTCGTAGAACGCCTGA
ATGCGCGTGTGACGTGCCTTGCTGCCCTCGATGCCCCGTTGCAGCCCTAGATCGGCCACAGCGGCCGCAA
ACGTGGTCTGGTCGCGGGTCATCTGCGCTTTGTTGCCGATGAACTCCTTGGCCGACAGCCTGCCGTCCTG
CGTCAGCGGCACCACGAACGCGGTCATGTGCGGGCTGGTTTCGTCACGGTGGATGCTGGCCGTCACGATG
CGATCCGCCCCGTACTTGTCCGCCAGCCACTTGTGCGCCTTCTCGAAGAACGCCGCCTGCTGTTCTTGGC
TGGCCGACTTCCACCATTCCGGGCTGGCCGTCATGACGTACTCGACCGCCAACACAGCGTCCTTGCGCCG
CTTCTCTGGCAGCAACTCGCGCAGTCGGCCCATCGCTTCATCGGTGCTGCTGGCCGCCCAGTGCTCGTTC
TCTGGCGTCCTGCTGGCGTCAGCGTTGGGCGTCTCGCGCTCGCGGTAGGCGTGCTTGAGACTGGCCGCCA
CGTTGCCCATTTTCGCCAGCTTCTTGCATCGCATGATCGCGTATGCCGCCATGCCTGCCCCTCCCTTTTG
GTGTCCAACCGGCTCGACGGGGGCAGCGCAAGGCGGTGCCTCCGGCGGGCCACTCAATGCTTGAGTATAC
TCACTAGACTTTGCTTCGCAAAGTCGTGACCGCCTACGGCGGCTGCGGCGCCCTACGGGCTTGCTCTCCG
GGCTTCGCCCTGCGCGGTCGCTGCGCTCCCTTGCCAGCCCGTGGATATGTGGACGATGGCCGCGAGCGGC
CACCGGCTGGCTCGCTTCGCTCGGCCCGTGGACAACCCTGCTGGACAAGCTGATGGACAGGCTGCGCCTG
CCCACGAGCTTGACCACAGGGATTGCCCACCGGCTACCCAGCCTTCGACCACATACCCACCGGCTCCAAC
TGCGCGGCCTGCGGCCTTGCCCCATCAATTTTTTTAATTTTCTCTGGGGAAAAGCCTCCGGCCTGCGGCC
TGCGCGCTTCGCTTGCCGGTTGGACACCAAGTGGAAGGCGGGTCAAGGCTCGCGCAGCGACCGCGCAGCG
GCTTGGCCTTGACGCGCCTGGAACGACCCAAGCCTATGCGAGTGGGGGCAGTCGAAGGGCGAAGCCCGCC
CGCCTGCCCCCCGAGCCTCACGGCGGCGAGTGCGGGGGTTCCAAGGGGGCAGCGCCACCTTGGGCAAGGC
CGAAGGCCGCGCAGTCGATCAACAAGCCCCGGAGGGGCCACTTTTTGCCGGAGGGGGAGCCGCGCCGAAG
GCGTGGGGGAACCCCGCAGGGGTGCCCTTCTTTGGGCACCAAAGAACTAGATATAGGGCGAAATGCGAAA
GACTTAAAAATCAACAACTTAAAAAAGGGGGGTACGCAACAGCTCATTGCGGCACCCCCCGCAATAGCTC
ATTGCGTAGGTTAAAGAAAATCTGTAATTGACTGCCACTTTTACGCAACGCATAATTGTTGTCGCGCTGC
CGAAAAGTTGCAGCTGATTGCGCATGGTGCCGCAACCGTGCGGCACCCCTACCGCATGGAGATAAGCATG
GCCACGCAGTCCAGAGAAATCGGCATTCAAGCCAAGAACAAGCCCGGTCACTGGGTGCAAACGGAACGCA
AAGCGCATGAGGCGTGGGCCGGGCTTATTGCGAGGAAACCCACGGCGGCAATGCTGCTGCATCACCTCGT
GGCGCAGATGGGCCACCAGAACGCCGTGGTGGTCAGCCAGAAGACACTTTCCAAGCTCATCGGACGTTCT
TTGCGGACGGTCCAATACGCAGTCAAGGACTTGGTGGCCGAGCGCTGGATCTCCGTCGTGAAGCTCAACG
GCCCCGGCACCGTGTCGGCCTACGTGGTCAATGACCGCGTGGCGTGGGGCCAGCCCCGCGACCAGTTGCG
CCTGTCGGTGTTCAGTGCCGCCGTGGTGGTTGATCACGACGACCAGGACGAATCGCTGTTGGGGCATGGC
GACCTGCGCCGCATCCCGACCCTGTATCCGGGCGAGCAGCAACTACCGACCGGCCCCGGCGAGGAGCCGC
CCAGCCAGCCCGGCATTCCGGGCATGGAACCAGACCTGCCAGCCTTGACCGAAACGGAGGAATGGGAACG
GCGCGGGCAGCAGCGCCTGCCGATGCCCGATGAGCCGTGTTTTCTGGACGATGGCGAGCCGTTGGAGCCG
CCGACACGGGTCACGCTGCCGCGCCGGTAGCACTTGGGTTGCGCAGCAACCCGTAAGTGCGCTGTTCCAG
ACTATCGGCTGTAGCCGCCTCGCCGCCCTATACCTTGTCTGCCTCCCCGCGTTGCGTCGCGGTGCATGGA
GCCGGGCCACCTCGACCTGAATGGAAGCCGGCGGCACCTCGCTAACGGATTCACCGTTTTTATCAGGCTC
TGGGAGGCAGAATAAATGATCATATCGTCAATTATTACCTCCACGGGGAGAGCCTGAGCAAACTGGCCTC
AGGCATTTGAGAAGCACACGGTCACACTGCTTCCGGTAGTCAATAAACCGGTAAACCAGCAATAGACATA
AGCGGCTATTTAACGACCCTGCCCTGAACCGACGACCGGGTCGAATTTGCTTTCGAATTTCTGCCATTCA
TCCGCTTATTATCACTTATTCAGGCGTAGCACCAGGCGTTTAAGTCGACCAATAACATCGCTTAGGCCAC
ACGTTCAAGTGCAGCCACAGGATAAATTTGCACTGAGCCTGGGTGGGATTCGGACTCGACCGCATAGCCT
TCAGGAGTGAGTTTTGTGCAATACCAACCGACGACTTGACCCTGCCAAGCGGCACCAGATTTCTTGCGTA
CGCGATCCCCTAAGCCAAAGGTGGCACTCAGGGGAAGCGCAAACTGCCCTGCAACGGGAGCGTTGGCTTC
ATCGCTACTTTGACCCATGTCGAATCCTTCTTGTGAATCTATTATGGCGACAAGCAAATCGAGCTCTGAC
TGCCTACCCCACAACAACTATCAGAAAGCACCAGCACAACGGCTGCCTAACTTTGTTTTAGGGCGACTGC
CCTGCTGCGTAACATCGTTGCTGCTCCATAACATCAAACATCGACCCACGGCGTAACGCGCTTGCTGCTT
GGATGCCCGAGGCATAGACTGTACAAAAAAACAGTCATAACAAGCCATGAAAACCGCCACTGCGCCGTTA
CCACCGCTGCGTTCGGTCAAGGTTCTGGACCAGTTGCGTGAGCGCATACGCTACTTGCATTACAGTTTAC
GAACCGAACAGGCTTATGTCAACTGGGTTCGTGCGAGCTCATCGATTTCGTTCCACTGAGCGTCAGACCC
CGTAGATATACAGCTAGCCGAATTGCTGGAAGTCGTCGCCGCCGACTAAGCGCTCAGCGAGCGCCTGGCC
AGGTCGGCAGGGGTACGAAACATCGCAACCTGTTGACTCCCTTAGTAATTTCGGAATATTATGCTAGGTT
CCGGTTCTTGGAATGCCTGCGCGCGAAGTCTATTCGTGCGCCGACTACCGGTCCGGAAGTTCGATGCGCA
ATCGTTTCTGCTTTGCCCGGAAACAGATGCGTCGATTTTGTTCAATTTCAGGAATAAACAATGCCAATCA
TCAATCAACTGGTTCGCAAAGGCCGCGCGTCGGAAACGACGAAGAGCAAGAGCCCGGCTTTGCAGGACTG
CCCCCAGCGTCGCGGCGTGTGCACCCGTGTGTACACCACGACGCCGAAGAAGCCTAACTCGGCACTGCGT
AAGGTTGCCAAGGTTCGTCTGACGAACGGCTTCGAAGTGATTTCTTACATCGGTGGTGAAGGCCACAATC
TGCAGGAACACTCGGTCGTGCTGATTCGCGGCGGTCGTGTCAAGGACTTGCCGGGTGTGCGTTACCACAT
GGTTCGTGGCTCGCTGGATACCCAGGGCGTCAAGGATCGTAAGCAGGCTCGCTCGAAGTACGGTGCGAAG
CGTGCAAAAGCTGGTAAATA
