Features (pLannotate 1.2.2; 15 found; start..end, strand, type, name):
    203..247     +  misc_feature   MCS (fragment): pUC18/19 multiple cloning site
    331..446     +  ncRNA          5S rRNA: Accession: RF00001 - 5S ribosomal RNA
    450..536     +  terminator     rrnB T1 terminator: Escherichia coli rrnB; transcription terminator T1 from the E. coli rrnB gene
    628..655     +  terminator     rrnB T2 terminator: transcription terminator T2 from the E. coli rrnB gene
    823..969     -  CDS            TRA2_ECOLX (fragment): Protein predicted: Swiss-Prot protein existence level 4. Required for transposition of transposon Tn903. From Escherichia coli.
   1110..1375    -  CDS            KanR (fragment): aminoglycoside phosphotransferase; aph(3')-Ia; confers resistance to kanamycin
   1375..1509    -  CDS            CmR (fragment): chloramphenicol acetyltransferase; cat; confers resistance to chloramphenicol
   1510..1612    -  promoter       cat promoter: promoter of the E. coli cat gene encoding chloramphenicol acetyltransferase
   3005..3774    +  rep_origin     pBBR1 oriV: replication origin of the broad-host-range plasmid pBBR1 from Bordetella bronchiseptica; requires the pBBR1 Rep protein for replication
   3775..4437    +  CDS            pBBR1 Rep: replication protein for the broad-host-range plasmid pBBR1 from Bordetella bronchiseptica
   4498..4567    +  CDS            TcR (fragment): tetracycline efflux protein; tet; confers resistance to tetracycline
   4889..5125    -  CDS            TpR: E. coli plasmid-associated dihydrofolate reductase; dhfrIIb from plasmid R388; confers resistance to trimethoprim
   5196..5273    -  ncRNA          AAC AAD leader: Accession: RF02912 - putative aminoglycoside riboswitch / attI site
   5452..5478    -  promoter       Pc promoter (fragment): intI1 (promoter lies within the coding sequence); class 1 integron promoter
   5743..6114    +  CDS            rpsL: RS12_ECOLI - Also known as strA. Experimental evidence at protein level: Swiss-Prot protein existence level 1. Cryo-EM studies suggest that S12 contacts the EF-Tu bound tRNA in the A-site during codon-recognition. This contact is most likely broken as the aminoacyl-tRNA moves into the peptidyl transferase center in the 50S subunit. From Escherichia coli (strain K12).
>Addgene plasmid #32056 | pMLS7 | depositor full sequence | sequence record 228422 | pMLS7 sequence 6124 bps
CTGGCAACCAATTAGCCGGTCAGTAGTTTCAGGTCGCCTGCAAAGGCGGTAATAGCGGTGGTGCCGGAAT
CGCCGGTGCTGTCGAGTAAGTGGTCACCCGACCAGGCTGGTAAGTCGTTAGGGATGAATCGGGTTAGTTG
GTGGCCGCGGGGCTAAAAGTTAGCTCCAACTGAAAAGTTAAAGGAAGAAACGAATTCACCATGGTACCCG
GGGATCCTCTAGAGTCGACCTGCAGGCATGCAAGCTTGGCTGTTTTGGCGGATGAGAGAAGATTTTCAGC
CTGATACAGATTAAATCAGAACGCAGAAGCGGTCTGATAAAACAGAATTTGCCTGGCGGCAGTAGCGCGG
TGGTCCCACCTGACCCCATGCCGAACTCAGAAGTGAAACGCCGTAGCGCCGATGGTAGTGTGGGGTCTCC
CCATGCGAGAGTAGGGAACTGCCAGGCATCAAATAAAACGAAAGGCTCAGTCGAAAGACTGGGCCTTTCG
TTTTATCTGTTGTTTGTCGGTGAACGCTCTCCTGAGTAGGACAAATCCGCCGGGAGCGGATTTGAACGTT
GCGAAGCAACGGCCCGGAGGGTGGCGGGCAGGACGCCCGCCATAAACTGCCAGGCATCAAATTAAGCAGA
AGGCCATCCTGACGGATGGCCTTTTTGCGTTTCTACAAACTCTTCCACTCACTACAGCAGAGCCATGTAG
ACAACATCCCCTCCCCCTTTCCACCGCGTCAGACGCCCGTAGCAGCCCGCTACGGGCTTTTTCATGCCCT
GCCCTAGCGTCCAAGCCTCACGGCCGCGCTCGGCCTCTCTGGCGGCCTTCTGGCGCTGAGGTCTGCCTCG
TGAAGAAGGTGTTGCTGACTCATACCAGGCCTGAATCGCCCCATCATCCAGCCAGAAAGTGAGGGAGCCA
CGGTTGATGAGAGCTTTGTTGTAGGTGGACCAGTTGGTGATTTTGAACTTTTGCTTTGCCACGGAACGGT
CTGCGTTGTCGGGAAGATGCGTGATCTGATCCTTCAACTCAGCAAAAGTTCGATTTATTCAACAAAGCCG
CCGTCCCGTCAAGTCAGCGTAATGCTCTGCCAGTGTTACAACCAATTAACCAATTCTGATTAGAAAAACT
CATCGAGCATCAAATGAAACTGCAATTTATTCATATCAGGATTATCAATACCATATTTTTGAAAAAGCCG
TTTCTGTAATGAAGGAGAAAACTCACCGAGGCAGTTCCATAGGATGGCAAGATCCTGGTATCGGTCTGCG
ATTCCGACTCGTCCAACATCAATACAACCTATTAATTTCCCCTCGTCAAAAATAAGGTTATCAAGCGAGA
AATCACCATGAGTGACGACTGAATCCGGTGAGAATGGCAAAAGCTAAAAAGGCCGTAATATCCAGCTGAA
CGGTCTGGTTATAGGTACATTGAGCAACTGACTGAAATGCCTCAAAATGTTCTTTACGATGCCATTGGGA
TATATCAACGGTGGTATATCCAGTGATTTTTTTCTCCATTTTAGCTTCCTTAGCTCCTGAAAATCTCGAT
AACTCAAAAAATACGCCCGGTAGTGATCTTATTTCATTATGGTGAAAGTTGGAACCTCTTACGTGCCGAT
CAACGTCTCATTTTCGCCAAAAGTTGGCCCAGGGCTTCCCGGTATCAACAGGGACACCAGGATTTATTTA
TTCTGCGAAGTGATCTTCCGTCACAGGTATTTATTCGAAGACGAAAGGGCCTCGTGATACGCCTATTTTT
ATAGGTTAATGTCATGATAATAATGGTTTCTTAGACGTCAGGTGGCACTTTTCGGGGAAATGTGCGCGCC
CGCGTTCCTGCTGGCGCTGGGCCTGTTTCTGGCGCTGGACTTCCCGCTGTTCCGTCAGCAGCTTTTCGCC
CACGGCCTTGATGATCGCGGCGGCCTTGGCCTGCATATCCCGATTCAACGGCCCCAGGGCGTCCAGAACG
GGCTTCAGGCGCTCCCGAAGGTCTCGGGCCGTCTCTTGGGCTTGATCGGCCTTCTTGCGCATCTCACGCG
CTCCTGCGGCGGCCTGTAGGGCAGGCTCATACCCCTGCCGAACCGCTTTTGTCAGCCGGTCGGCCACGGC
TTCCGGCGTCTCAACGCGCTTTGAGATTCCCAGCTTTTCGGCCAATCCCTGCGGTGCATAGGCGCGTGGC
TCGACCGCTTGCGGGCTGATGGTGACGTGGCCCACTGGTGGCCGCTCCAGGGCCTCGTAGAACGCCTGAA
TGCGCGTGTGACGTGCCTTGCTGCCCTCGATGCCCCGTTGCAGCCCTAGATCGGCCACAGCGGCCGCAAA
CGTGGTCTGGTCGCGGGTCATCTGCGCTTTGTTGCCGATGAACTCCTTGGCCGACAGCCTGCCGTCCTGC
GTCAGCGGCACCACGAACGCGGTCATGTGCGGGCTGGTTTCGTCACGGTGGATGCTGGCCGTCACGATGC
GATCCGCCCCGTACTTGTCCGCCAGCCACTTGTGCGCCTTCTCGAAGAACGCCGCCTGCTGTTCTTGGCT
GGCCGACTTCCACCATTCCGGGCTGGCCGTCATGACGTACTCGACCGCCAACACAGCGTCCTTGCGCCGC
TTCTCTGGCAGCAACTCGCGCAGTCGGCCCATCGCTTCATCGGTGCTGCTGGCCGCCCAGTGCTCGTTCT
CTGGCGTCCTGCTGGCGTCAGCGTTGGGCGTCTCGCGCTCGCGGTAGGCGTGCTTGAGACTGGCCGCCAC
GTTGCCCATTTTCGCCAGCTTCTTGCATCGCATGATCGCGTATGCCGCCATGCCTGCCCCTCCCTTTTGG
TGTCCAACCGGCTCGACGGGGGCAGCGCAAGGCGGTGCCTCCGGCGGGCCACTCAATGCTTGAGTATACT
CACTAGACTTTGCTTCGCAAAGTCGTGACCGCCTACGGCGGCTGCGGCGCCCTACGGGCTTGCTCTCCGG
GCTTCGCCCTGCGCGGTCGCTGCGCTCCCTTGCCAGCCCGTGGATATGTGGACGATGGCCGCGAGCGGCC
ACCGGCTGGCTCGCTTCGCTCGGCCCGTGGACAACCCTGCTGGACAAGCTGATGGACAGGCTGCGCCTGC
CCACGAGCTTGACCACAGGGATTGCCCACCGGCTACCCAGCCTTCGACCACATACCCACCGGCTCCAACT
GCGCGGCCTGCGGCCTTGCCCCATCAATTTTTTTAATTTTCTCTGGGGAAAAGCCTCCGGCCTGCGGCCT
GCGCGCTTCGCTTGCCGGTTGGACACCAAGTGGAAGGCGGGTCAAGGCTCGCGCAGCGACCGCGCAGCGG
CTTGGCCTTGACGCGCCTGGAACGACCCAAGCCTATGCGAGTGGGGGCAGTCGAAGGCGAAGCCCGCCCG
CCTGCCCCCCGAGCCTCACGGCGGCGAGTGCGGGGGTTCCAAGGGGGCAGCGCCACCTTGGGCAAGGCCG
AAGGCCGCGCAGTCGATCAACAAGCCCCGGAGGGGCCACTTTTTGCCGGAGGGGGAGCCGCGCCGAAGGC
GTGGGGGAACCCCGCAGGGGTGCCCTTCTTTGGGCACCAAAGAACTAGATATAGGGCGAAATGCGAAAGA
CTTAAAAATCAACAACTTAAAAAAGGGGGGTACGCAACAGCTCATTGCGGCACCCCCCGCAATAGCTCAT
TGCGTAGGTTAAAGAAAATCTGTAATTGACTGCCACTTTTACGCAACGCATAATTGTTGTCGCGCTGCCG
AAAAGTTGCAGCTGATTGCGCATGGTGCCGCAACCGTGCGGCACCCTACCGCATGGAGATAAGCATGGCC
ACGCAGTCCAGAGAAATCGGCATTCAAGCCAAGAACAAGCCCGGTCACTGGGTGCAAACGGAACGCAAAG
CGCATGAGGCGTGGGCCGGGCTTATTGCGAGGAAACCCACGGCGGCAATGCTGCTGCATCACCTCGTGGC
GCAGATGGGCCACCAGAACGCCGTGGTGGTCAGCCAGAAGACACTTTCCAAGCTCATCGGACGTTCTTTG
CGGACGGTCCAATACGCAGTCAAGGACTTGGTGGCCGAGCGCTGGATCTCCGTCGTGAAGCTCAACGGCC
CCGGCACCGTGTCGGCCTACGTGGTCAATGACCGCGTGGCGTGGGGCCAGCCCCGCGACCAGTTGCGCCT
GTCGGTGTTCAGTGCCGCCGTGGTGGTTGATCACGACGACCAGGACGAATCGCTGTTGGGGCATGGCGAC
CTGCGCCGCATCCCGACCCTGTATCCGGGCGAGCAGCAACTACCGACCGGCCCCGGCGAGGAGCCGCCCA
GCCAGCCCGGCATTCCGGGCATGGAACCAGACCTGCCAGCCTTGACCGAAACGGAGGAATGGGAACGGCG
CGGGCAGCAGCGCCTGCCGATGCCCGATGAGCCGTGTTTTCTGGACGATGGCGAGCCGTTGGAGCCGCCG
ACACGGGTCACGCTGCCGCGCCGGTAGCACTTGGGTTGCGCAGCAACCCGTAAGTGCGCTGTTCCAGACT
ATCGGCTGTAGCCGCCTCGCCGCCCTATACCTTGTCTGCCTCCCCGCGTTGCGTCGCGGTGCATGGAGCC
GGGCCACCTCGACCTGAATGGAAGCCGGCGGCACCTCGCTAACGGATTCACCGTTTTTATCAGGCTCTGG
GAGGCAGAATAAATGATCATATCGTCAATTATTACCTCCACGGGGAGAGCCTGAGCAAACTGGCCTCAGG
CATTTGAGAAGCACACGGTCACACTGCTTCCGGTAGTCAATAAACCGGTAAACCAGCAATAGACATAAGC
GGCTATTTAACGACCCTGCCCTGAACCGACGACCGGGTCGAATTTGCTTTCGAATTTCTGCCATTCATCC
GCTTATTATCACTTATTCAGGCGTAGCACCAGGCGTTTAAGGGCACCAATAACATCGCTTAGGCCACACG
TTCAAGTGCAGCCACAGGATAAATTTGCACTGAGCCTGGGTGGGATTCGGACTCGACCGCATAGCCTTCA
GGAGTGAGTTTTGTGCAATACCAACCGACGACTTGACCCTGCCAAGCGGCACCAGATTTCTTGCGTACGC
GATCCCCTAAGCCAAAGGTGGCACTCAGGGGAAGCGCAAACTGCCCTGCAACGGGAGCGTTGGCTTCATC
GCTACTTTGACCCATGTCGAATCCTTCTTGTGAATCTATTATGGCGACAAGCAAATCGAGCTCTGACTGC
CTACCCCACAACAACTACTAGAAAGCACCAGCACAACGGCTGCCTAACTTTGTTTTAGGGCGACTACCCT
GCTGCGTAACATCGTTGCTGTTCCATAACATCAAACATCGACCCACGGCGTAACGCGCTTAGCTAGCTTG
GATGCCCGAGGCTAGACTGTACAAAAAAACAGTCATAACAAGCCATGAAAACCGCCACTGCGCCGTTACC
ACCGCTGCGTTCGGTCAAGGTTCTGGACCAGTTGCGTGAGCGCATACGCTACTTGCATTACAGTTTACGA
ACCGAACAGGCTTATGTCTATACAGCTAGCCGAATTGCTGGAAGTCGTCGCCGCCGACTAAGCGCTCAGC
GAGCGCCTGGCCAGGTCGGCAGGGGTACGAAACATCGCAACCTGTTGACTCCCTTAGTAATTTCGGAATA
TTATGCTAGGTTCCGGTTCTTGGAATGCCTGCGCGCGAAGTCTATTCGTGCGCCGACTACCGGTCCGGAA
GTTCGATGCGCAATCGTTTCTGCTTTGCCCGGAAACAGATGCGTCGATTTTGTTCAATTTCAGGAATAAA
CAATGCCAACCATCAATCAACTGGTTCGCAAAGGCCGCGCGTCGGAAACGACGAAGAGCAAGAGCCCGGC
TTTGCAGGACTGCCCCCAGCGTCGCGGCGTGTGCACCCGTGTGTACACCACGACGCCGAAGAAGCCTAAC
TCGGCACTGCGTAAGGTTGCCAAGGTTCGTCTGACGAACGGCTTCGAAGTGATTTCTTACATCGGTGGTG
AAGGCCACAATCTGCAGGAACACTCGGTCGTGCTGATTCGCGGCGGTCGTGTCAAGGACTTGCCGGGTGT
GCGTTACCACATGGTTCGTGGCTCGCTGGATACCCAGGGCGTCAAGGATCGTAAGCAGGCTCGCTCGAAG
TACGGTGCGAAGCGTGCAAAAGCTGGTAAATAAG
